Addgene plasmid #17394: pQCXIH CMV/TO DEST (w382-1)
Purpose: (Empty Backbone) Retroviral Gateway destination vector, Expression, CMV/TO promoter, Hygro
Depositing lab: Eric Campeau & Paul Kaufman. Depositing organization: University of Massachusetts, Worcester. Publication: A versatile viral system for expression and depletion of proteins in mammalian cells. Campeau E, Ruhl VE, Rodier F, Smith CL, Rahmberg BL, Fuss JO, Campisi J, Yaswen P, Cooper PK, Kaufman PD.. PLoS One. 2009 Aug 6;4(8):e6529. 10.1371/journal.pone.0006529 PubMed 19657394.
Backbone
  Vector backbone: pQCXIH
  Backbone size (bp): 9515
  Vector type: Mammalian Expression, Retroviral ; Destination vector
  Selectable markers: Hygromycin
Growth in bacteria
  Bacterial resistance: Chloramphenicol and Ampicillin, 25 & 100 μg/mL
  Growth temperature: 37°C
  Growth strain: ccdB Survival
  Growth instructions: DB3.1 or ccDB survival, 37oC
  Copy number: High Copy
Gene/Insert
  Gene/Insert name: None
  Cloning method: Restriction Enzyme
  Sequencing primers: 5′ CMVforw
Terms and licenses: Academic/Nonprofit Terms; Industry Terms: Not Available to Industry
How to cite: pQCXIH CMV/TO DEST (w382-1) was a gift from Eric Campeau & Paul Kaufman (Addgene plasmid # 17394 ; http://n2t.net/addgene:17394 ; RRID:Addgene_17394)
