[The description below was written by a language model from this plasmid's Addgene catalogue record and pLannotate feature annotations shown in this document.]
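Description:
pQCXIH CMV/TO DEST (w382-1) is an empty Gateway destination vector built on the pQCXIH self-inactivating gammaretroviral backbone, intended for producing retrovirus that delivers a gene of interest into mammalian cells. In bacteria it replicates from a high-copy ColE1/pUC-type origin and carries an ampicillin resistance gene on the backbone. The Gateway cassette adds chloramphenicol resistance, and because it also encodes the ccdB toxin, the unrecombined plasmid has to be maintained in a ccdB-tolerant strain.

The viral transcript is driven by a hybrid 5' element in which the CMV enhancer/promoter is fused to a truncated LTR. This is followed by the packaging signal and a truncated, start-codon-less gag segment that supports encapsidation. The 3' LTR has a U3 deletion, so after reverse transcription and integration the LTR promoter activity is lost and expression depends on the internal promoter. That internal promoter is CMV/TO, a CMV immediate early enhancer/promoter followed by two short tet operator-type sequences, which the annotation software labels as PLtetO-1 fragments. This arrangement generally allows repression by the Tet repressor and induction with tetracycline or doxycycline in cells expressing TetR, and otherwise gives constitutive expression.

Downstream lies the attR1–CmR–ccdB–attR2 cassette. An LR recombination with an entry clone replaces it with the chosen insert, and ccdB counterselects against unrecombined plasmid. An EMCV IRES then links the insert to a hygromycin resistance gene on the same transcript, allowing selection of transduced cells. The record lists no insert. The annotated sequence is a partial NGS result about 100 bp shorter than the stated backbone size, and several small fragment annotations in it (yokD, Mos, env, rop, bom) are likely backbone remnants or spurious matches.
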