Features (pLannotate 1.2.2; 29 found; start..end, strand, type, name):
      2..381     +  enhancer       CMV enhancer: human cytomegalovirus immediate early enhancer
    382..585     +  promoter       CMV promoter: human cytomegalovirus (CMV) immediate early promoter
    586..761     +  LTR            5' LTR (truncated): truncated long terminal repeat from Moloney murine sarcoma virus
    883..1157    +  misc_feature   MESV Ψ (fragment): packaging signal of murine embryonic stem cell virus
   1224..1640    +  CDS            gag (truncated): truncated Moloney murine leukemia virus (MMLV) gag gene lacking the start codon
   1683..1984    +  enhancer       CMV enhancer: human cytomegalovirus immediate early enhancer
   1985..2188    +  promoter       CMV promoter: human cytomegalovirus (CMV) immediate early promoter
   2190..2209    +  promoter       PLtetO-1 promoter (fragment): modified phage lambda PL promoter with tet operator sites (Lutz and Bujard, 1997)
   2211..2230    +  promoter       PLtetO-1 promoter (fragment): modified phage lambda PL promoter with tet operator sites (Lutz and Bujard, 1997)
   2270..2394    +  protein_bind   attR1: mutant version of attR; recombination site for the Gateway® LR reaction LR Clonase™
   2419..2449    +  promoter       lac UV5 promoter: E. coli lac promoter with an "up" mutation
   2473..2502    +  promoter       cat promoter (fragment): promoter of the E. coli cat gene encoding chloramphenicol acetyltransferase
   2503..3162    +  CDS            CmR: chloramphenicol acetyltransferase; cat; confers resistance to chloramphenicol
   3341..3499    +  CDS            ccdA (fragment): CCDA_ECO57 - Also known as H, letA. Experimental evidence at protein level: Swiss-Prot protein existence level 1. Antitoxin component of a type II toxin-antitoxin (TA) system which inhibits the post-segregational killing (PSK) of plasmid-free cells, also referred to as a plasmid addiction system. Binds to and blocks the activity of CcdB; will also remove bound CcdB protein from the CcdB-GyrA complex by forming a CcdA-CcdB complex, a process termed rejuvenation. Functions as a transcriptional corepressor for the ccdAB operon, repression also requires CcdB (By similarity). From Escherichia coli
   3504..3806    +  CDS            ccdB: CCDB_ECOLI - Also known as G, letB, letD. Experimental evidence at protein level: Swiss-Prot protein existence level 1. Toxic component of a type II toxin-antitoxin (TA) system, functioning in plasmid maintainence. Responsible for the post- segregational killing (PSK) of plasmid-free cells, also referred to as a plasmid addiction system. Half-life of over 2 hours. Cell killing by CcdB is accompanied by filamentation, defects in chromosome and plasmid segregation, defects in cell division, formation of anucleate cells, decreased DNA synthesis and plasmid loss. Interferes with the activity of DN
   3850..3974    -  protein_bind   attR2: mutant version of attR; recombination site for the Gateway® LR reaction LR Clonase™
   4130..4592    +  misc_feature   IRES: internal ribosome entry site (IRES) of the encephalomyocarditis virus (EMCV)
   4630..5650    +  CDS            HygR (fragment): aminoglycoside phosphotransferase from E. coli; aph(4)-Ia; confers resistance to hygromycin
   5668..5940    +  CDS            yokD (fragment): YOKD_BACSU - Experimental evidence at protein level: Swiss-Prot protein existence level 1. May contribute to antibiotic resistance. From Bacillus subtilis (strain 168).
   5951..6022    +  CDS            Mos (fragment): MOS_MOUSE - Experimental evidence at transcript level: Swiss-Prot protein existence level 2. From Mus musculus (Mouse).
   6055..6155    +  CDS            env (fragment): murine leukemia virus gPr80 envelope polyprotein precursor; env; proteolytically cleaved into gp70SU and p15TM subunits
   6197..6622    +  LTR            3' LTR (ΔU3): self-inactivating 3' long terminal repeat (LTR) from Moloney murine leukemia virus
   6691..6731    +  CDS            rop (fragment): Rop protein, which maintains plasmids at low copy number; rop
   6833..6871    +  misc_feature   bom (fragment): basis of mobility region from pBR322
   6888..7217    +  promoter       SV40 promoter: SV40 enhancer and early promoter
   7223..7324    +  misc_feature   bom (fragment): basis of mobility region from pBR322
   7510..8098    -  rep_origin     ori: high-copy-number ColE1/pMB1/pBR322/pUC origin of replication
   8269..9129    -  CDS            AmpR: β-lactamase; bla; confers resistance to ampicillin, carbenicillin, and related antibiotics
   9130..9234    -  promoter       AmpR promoter: bla
>Addgene plasmid #17394 | pQCXIH CMV/TO DEST (w382-1) | addgene full sequence | sequence record 265860 | Addgene Partial NGS Result
TGACATTGATTATTGACTAGTTATTAATAGTAATCAATTACGGGGTCATTAGTTCATAGCCCATATATGG
AGTTCCGCGTTACATAACTTACGGTAAATGGCCCGCCTGGCTGACCGCCCAACGACCCCCGCCCATTGAC
GTCAATAATGACGTATGTTCCCATAGTAACGCCAATAGGGACTTTCCATTGACGTCAATGGGTGGAGTAT
TTACGGTAAACTGCCCACTTGGCAGTACATCAAGTGTATCATATGCCAAGTACGCCCCCTATTGACGTCA
ATGACGGTAAATGGCCCGCCTGGCATTATGCCCAGTACATGACCTTATGGGACTTTCCTACTTGGCAGTA
CATCTACGTATTAGTCATCGCTATTACCATGGTGATGCGGTTTTGGCAGTACATCAATGGGCGTGGATAG
CGGTTTGACTCACGGGGATTTCCAAGTCTCCACCCCATTGACGTCAATGGGAGTTTGTTTTGGCACCAAA
ATCAACGGGACTTTCCAAAATGTCGTAACAACTCCGCCCCATTGACGCAAATGGGCGGTAGGCGTGTACG
GTGGGAGGTCTATATAAGCAGAGCTCAATAAAAGAGCCCACAACCCCTCACTCGGCGCGCCAGTCTTCCG
ATAGACTGCGTCGCCCGGGTACCCGTATTCCCAATAAAGCCTCTTGCTGTTTGCATCCGAATCGTGGTCT
CGCTGTTCCTTGGGAGGGTCTCCTCTGAGTGATTGACTACCCACGACGGGGGTCTTTCATTTGGGGGCTC
GTCCGGGATTTGGAGACCCCTGCCCAGGGACCACCGACCCACCACCGGGAGGTAAGCTGGCCAGCAACTT
ATCTGTGTCTGTCCGATTGTCTAGTGTCTATGTTTGATGTTATGCGCCTGCGTCTGTACTAGTTAGCTAA
CTAGCTCTGTATCTGGCGGACCCGTGGTGGAACTGACGAGTTCTGAACACCCGGCCGCAACCCTGGGAGA
CGTCCCAGGGACTTTGGGGGCCGTTTTTGTGGCCCGACCTGAGGAAGGGAGTCGATGTGGAATCCGACCC
CGTCAGGATATGTGGTTCTGGTAGGAGACGAGAACCTAAAACAGTTCCCGCCTCCGTCTGAATTTTTGCT
TTCGGTTTGGAACCGAAGCCGCGCGTCTTGTCTGCTGCAGCGCTGCAGCATCGTTCTGTGTTGTCTCTGT
CTGACTGTGTTTCTGTATTTGTCTGAAAATTAGGGCCAGACTGTTACCACTCCCTTAAGTTTGACCTTAG
GTCACTGGAAAGATGTCGAGCGGATCGCTCACAACCAGTCGGTAGATGTCAAGAAGAGACGTTGGGTTAC
CTTCTGCTCTGCAGAATGGCCAACCTTTAACGTCGGATGGCCGCGAGACGGCACCTTTAACCGAGACCTC
ATCACCCAGGTTAAGATCAAGGTCTTTTCACCTGGCCCGCATGGACACCCAGACCAGGTCCCCTACATCG
TGACCTGGGAAGCCTTGGCTTTTGACCCCCCTCCCTGGGTCAAGCCCTTTGTACACCCTAAGCCTCCGCC
TCCTCTTCCTCCATCCGCCCCGTCTCTCCCCCTTGAACCTCCTCGTTCGACCCCGCCTCGATCCTCCCTT
TATCCAGCCCTCACTCCTTCTCTAGGCGCCGGAATTGAAGATCTGGGGGATCGATAAGCTTGGGAGTTCC
GCTTACATAACTTACGGTAAATGGCCCGCCTGGCTGACCGCCCAACGACCCCCGCCCATTGACGTCAATA
ATGACGTATGTTCCCATAGTAACGCCAATAGGGACTTTCCATTGACGTCAATGGGTGGAGTATTTACGGT
AAACTGCCCACTTGGCAGTACATCAAGTGTATCATATGCCAAGTACGCCCCCTATTGACGTCAATGACGG
TAAATGGCCCGCCTGGCATTATGCCCAGTACATGACCTTATGGGACTTTCCTACTTGGCAGTACATCTAC
GTATTAGTCATCGCTATTACCATGGTGATGCGGTTTTGGCAGTACATCAATGGGCGTGGATAGCGGTTTG
ACTCACGGGGATTTCCAAGTCTCCACCCCATTGACGTCAATGGGAGTTTGTTTTGGCACCAAAATCAACG
GGACTTTCCAAAATGTCGTAACAACTCCGCCCCATTGACGCAAATGGGCGGTAGGCGTGTACGGTGGGAG
GTCTATATAAGCAGAGCTCTCCCTATCAGTGATAGAGATCTCCCTATCAGTGATAGAGATCGTCGACTAG
TCCAGTGTGGTGGAATTCTGCAGATATCAACAAGTTTGTACAAAAAAGCTGAACGAGAAACGTAAAATGA
TATAAATATCAATATATTAAATTAGATTTTGCATAAAAAACAGACTACATAATACTGTAAAACACAACAT
ATCCAGTCACTATGGCGGCCGCATTAGGCACCCCAGGCTTTACACTTTATGCTTCCGGCTCGTATAATGT
GTGGATTTTGAGTTAGGATCCGTCGAGATTTTCAGGAGCTAAGGAAGCTAAAATGGAGAAAAAAATCACT
GGATATACCACCGTTGATATATCCCAATGGCATCGTAAAGAACATTTTGAGGCATTTCAGTCAGTTGCTC
AATGTACCTATAACCAGACCGTTCAGCTGGATATTACGGCCTTTTTAAAGACCGTAAAGAAAAATAAGCA
CAAGTTTTATCCGGCCTTTATTCACATTCTTGCCCGCCTGATGAATGCTCATCCGGAATTCCGTATGGCA
ATGAAAGACGGTGAGCTGGTGATATGGGATAGTGTTCACCCTTGTTACACCGTTTTCCATGAGCAAACTG
AAACGTTTTCATCGCTCTGGAGTGAATACCACGACGATTTCCGGCAGTTTCTACACATATATTCGCAAGA
TGTGGCGTGTTACGGTGAAAACCTGGCCTATTTCCCTAAAGGGTTTATTGAGAATATGTTTTTCGTCTCA
GCCAATCCCTGGGTGAGTTTCACCAGTTTTGATTTAAACGTGGCCAATATGGACAACTTCTTCGCCCCCG
TTTTCACCATGGGCAAATATTATACGCAAGGCGACAAGGTGCTGATGCCGCTGGCGATTCAGGTTCATCA
TGCCGTTTGTGATGGCTTCCATGTCGGCAGAATGCTTAATGAATTACAACAGTACTGCGATGAGTGGCAG
GGCGGGGCGTAAAGATCTGGATCCGGCTTACTAAAAGCCAGATAACAGTATGCGTATTTGCGCGCTGATT
TTTGCGGTATAAGAATATATACTGATATGTATACCCGAAGTATGTCAAAAAGAGGTATGCTATGAAGCAG
CGTATTACAGTGACAGTTGACAGCGACAGCTATCAGTTGCTCAAGGCATATATGATGTCAATATCTCCGG
TCTGGTAAGCACAACCATGCAGAATGAAGCCCGTCGTCTGCGTGCCGAACGCTGGAAAGCGGAAAATCAG
GAAGGGATGGCTGAGGTCGCCCGGTTTATTGAAATGAACGGCTCTTTTGCTGACGAGAACAGGGGCTGGT
GAAATGCAGTTTAAGGTTTACACCTATAAAAGAGAGAGCCGTTATCGTCTGTTTGTGGATGTACAGAGTG
ATATTATTGACACGCCCGGGCGACGGATGGTGATCCCCCTGGCCAGTGCACGTCTGCTGTCAGATAAAGT
CTCCCGTGAACTTTACCCGGTGGTGCATATCGGGGATGAAAGCTGGCGCATGATGACCACCGATATGGCC
AGTGTGCCGGTCTCCGTTATCGGGGAAGAAGTGGCTGATCTCAGCCACCGCGAAAATGACATCAAAAACG
CCATTAACCTGATGTTCTGGGGAATATAAATGTCAGGCTCCCTTATACACAGCCAGTCTGCAGGTCGACC
ATAGTGACTGGATATGTTGTGTTTTACAGTATTATGTAGTCTGTTTTTTATGCAAAATCTAATTTAATAT
ATTGATATTTATATCATTTTACGTTTCTCGTTCAGCTTTCTTGTACAAAGTGGTTGATATCCAGCACAGT
GGCGACCGGTAGGCCTCGTACGCTTAATTAACGGACCCTCCCCCCCCCCTAACGTTACTGGCCGAAGCCG
CTTGGAATAAGGCCGGTGTGCGTTTGTCTATATGTTATTTTCCACCATATTGCCGTCTTTTGGCAATGTG
AGGGCCCGGAAACCTGGCCCTGTCTTCTTGACGAGCATTCCTAGGGGTCTTTCCCCTCTCGCCAAAGGAA
TGCAAGGTCTGTTGAATGTCGTGAAGGAAGCAGTTCCTCTGGAAGCTTCTTGAAGACAAACAACGTCTGT
AGCGACCCTTTGCAGGCAGCGGAACCCCCCACCTGGCGACAGGTGCCTCTGCGGCCAAAAGCCACGTGTA
TAAGATACACCTGCAAAGGCGGCACAACCCCAGTGCCACGTTGTGAGTTGGATAGTTGTGGAAAGAGTCA
AATGGCTCTCCTCAAGCGTATTCAACAAGGGGCTGAAGGATGCCCAGAAGGTACCCCATTGTATGGGATC
TGATCTGGGGCCTCGGTGCACATGCTTTACATGTGTTTAGTCGAGGTTAAAAAAACGTCTAGGCCCCCCG
AACCACGGGGACGTGGTTTTCCTTTGAAAAACACGATGATAAGCTTGCCACAACCCGTACCAAAGATGGA
TAGATCCGGAAAGCCTGAACTCACCGCGACGTCTGTCGAGAAGTTTCTGATCGAAAAGTTCGACAGCGTC
TCCGACCTGATGCAGCTCTCGGAGGGCGAAGAATCTCGTGCTTTCAGCTTCGATGTAGGAGGGCGTGGAT
ATGTCCTGCGGGTAAATAGCTGCGCCGATGGTTTCTACAAAGATCGTTATGTTTATCGGCACTTTGCATC
GGCCGCGCTCCCGATTCCGGAAGTGCTTGACATTGGGGAATTCAGCGAGAGCCTGACCTATTGCATCTCC
CGCCGTGCACAGGGTGTCACGTTGCAAGACCTGCCTGAAACCGAACTGCCCGCTGTTCTGCAGCCGGTCG
CGGAGGCCATGGATGCGATCGCTGCGGCCGATCTTAGCCAGACGAGCGGGTTCGGCCCATTCGGACCGCA
AGGAATCGGTCAATACACTACATGGCGTGATTTCATATGCGCGATTGCTGATCCCCATGTGTATCACTGG
CAAACTGTGATGGACGACACCGTCAGTGCGTCCGTCGCGCAGGCTCTCGATGAGCTGATGCTTTGGGCCG
AGGACTGCCCCGAAGTCCGGCACCTCGTGCACGCGGATTTCGGCTCCAACAATGTCCTGACGGACAATGG
CCGCATAACAGCGGTCATTGACTGGAGCGAGGCGATGTTCGGGGATTCCCAATACGAGGTCGCCAACATC
TTCTTCTGGAGGCCGTGGTTGGCTTGTATGGAGCAGCAGACGCGCTACTTCGAGCGGAGGCATCCGGAGC
TTGCAGGATCGCCGCGGCTCCGGGCGTATATGCTCCGCATTGGTCTTGACCAACTCTATCAGAGCTTGGT
TGACGGCAATTTCGATGATGCAGCTTGGGCGCAGGGTCGATGCGACGCAATCGTCCGATCCGGAGCCGGG
ACTGTCGGGCGTACACAAATCGCCCGCAGAAGCGCGGCCGTCTGGACCGATGGCTGTGTAGAAGTACTCG
CCGATAGTGGAAACCGACGCCCCAGCACTCGTCCGAGGGCAAAGGAATAGAGTAGATGCCGACCGAACAA
GAGCTGATTTCGAGAACGCCTCAGCCAGCAACTCGCGCGAGCCTAGCAAGGCAAATGCGAGAGAACGGCC
TTACGCTTGGTGGCACAGTTCTCGTCCACAGTTCGCTAAGCTCGCTCGGCTGGGTCGCGGGAGGGCCGGT
CGCAGTGATTCAGGCCCTTCTGGATTGTGTTGGTCCCCAGGGCACGATTGTCATGCCCACGCACTCGGGT
GATCTGACTGATCCCGCAGATTGGAGATCGCCGCCCGTGCCTGCCGATTGGGTGCAGATCTCTATCGAGG
GCTGCAGCGCTGCAGAGGCCGAGTGCAGAACTGCTCCAAAGGGACCTCAAGGCTTTCCGAGGGACACTAG
GCTGACTCCATCGAGCCAGTGTAGAGATAAGCTTATCGATTAGTCCAATTTGTTAAAGACAGGATATCAG
TGGTCCAGGCTCTAGTTTTGACTCAACAATATCACCAGCTGAAGCCTATAGAGTACGAGCCATAGATAAA
ATAAAAGATTTTATTTAGTCTCCAGAAAAAGGGGGGAATGAAAGACCCCACCTGTAGGTTTGGCAAGCTA
GCTTAAGTAACGCCATTTTGCAAGGCATGGAAAAATACATAACTGAGAATAGAGAAGTTCAGATCAAGGT
CAGGAACAGATGGAACAGGGTCGACCCTAGAGAACCATCAGATGTTTCCAGGGTGCCCCAAGGACCTGAA
ATGACCCTGTGCCTTATTTGAACTAACCAATCAGTTCGCTTCTCGCTTCTGTTCGCGCGCTTCTGCTCCC
CGAGCTCAATAAAAGAGCCCACAACCCCTCACTCGGGGCGCCAGTCCTCCGATTGACTGAGTCGCCCGGG
TACCCGTGTATCCAATAAACCCTCTTGCAGTTGCATCCGACTTGTGGTCTCGCTGTTCCTTGGGAGGGTC
TCCTCTGAGTGATTGACTACCCGTCAGCGGGGGTCTTTCATTTGGGGGCTCGTCCGGGATCGGGAGACCC
CTGCCCAGGGACCACCGACCCACCACCGGGAGGTAAGCTGGCTGCCTCGCGCGTTTCGGTGATGACGGTG
AAAACCTCTGACACATGCAGCTCCCGGAGACGGTCACAGCTTGTCTGTAAGCGGATGCCGGGAGCAGACA
AGCCCGTCAGGGCGCGTCAGCGGGTGTTGGCGGGTGTCGGGGCGCAGCCATGACCCAGTCACGTAGCGAT
AGCGGAGTGTAGATCCGGCTGTGGAATGTGTGTCAGTTAGGGTGTGGAAAGTCCCCAGGCTCCCCAGCAG
GCAGAAGTATGCAAAGCATGCATCTCAATTAGTCAGCAACCAGGTGTGGAAAGTCCCCAGGCTCCCCAGC
AGGCAGAAGTATGCAAAGCATGCATCTCAATTAGTCAGCAACCATAGTCCCGCCCCTAACTCCGCCCATC
CCGCCCCTAACTCCGCCCAGTTCCGCCCATTCTCCGCCCCATGGCTGACTAATTTTTTTTATTTATGCAG
AGGCCGAGGCCGCCTCGGCCTCTGAGCTATTCCAGAAGTAGTGAGGAGGCTTTTTTGGAGGCCTAGGCTT
TTGCAAAAAGCTTACTGGCTTAACTATGCGGCATCAGAGCAGATTGTACTGAGAGTGCACCATATGCGGT
GTGAAATACCGCACAGATGCGTAAGGAGAAAATACCGCATCAGGCGCTCTTCCGCTTCCTCGCTCACTGA
CTCGCTGCGCTCGGTCGTTCGGCTGCGGCGAGCGGTATCAGCTCACTCAAAGGCGGTAATACGGTTATCC
ACAGAATCAGGGGATAACGCAGGAAAGAACATGTGAGCAAAAGGCCAGCAAAAGGCCAGGAACCGTAAAA
AGGCCGCGTTGCTGGCGTTTTTCCATAGGCTCCGCCCCCCTGACGAGCATCACAAAAATCGACGCTCAAG
TCAGAGGTGGCGAAACCCGACAGGACTATAAAGATACCAGGCGTTTCCCCCTGGAAGCTCCCTCGTGCGC
TCTCCTGTTCCGACCCTGCCGCTTACCGGATACCTGTCCGCCTTTCTCCCTTCGGGAAGCGTGGCGCTTT
CTCATAGCTCACGCTGTAGGTATCTCAGTTCGGTGTAGGTCGTTCGCTCCAAGCTGGGCTGTGTGCACGA
ACCCCCCGTTCAGCCCGACCGCTGCGCCTTATCCGGTAACTATCGTCTTGAGTCCAACCCGGTAAGACAC
GACTTATCGCCACTGGCAGCAGCCACTGGTAACAGGATTAGCAGAGCGAGGTATGTAGGCGGTGCTACAG
AGTTCTTGAAGTGGTGGCCTAACTACGGCTACACTAGAAGGACAGTATTTGGTATCTGCGCTCTGCTGAA
GCCAGTTACCTTCGGAAAAAGAGTTGGTAGCTCTTGATCCGGCAAACAAACCACCGCTGGTAGCGGTGGT
TTTTTTGTTTGCAAGCAGCAGATTACGCGCAGAAAAAAAGGATCTCAAGAAGATCCTTTGATCTTTTCTA
CGGGGTCTGACGCTCAGTGGAACGAAAACTCACGTTAAGGGATTTTGGTCATGAGATTATCAAAAAGGAT
CTTCACCTAGATCCTTTTAAATTAAAAATGAAGTTTTAAATCAATCTAAAGTATATATGAGTAAACTTGG
TCTGACAGTTACCAATGCTTAATCAGTGAGGCACCTATCTCAGCGATCTGTCTATTTCGTTCATCCATAG
TTGCCTGACTCCCCGTCGTGTAGATAACTACGATACGGGAGGGCTTACCATCTGGCCCCAGTGCTGCAAT
GATACCGCGAGACCCACGCTCACCGGCTCCAGATTTATCAGCAATAAACCAGCCAGCCGGAAGGGCCGAG
CGCAGAAGTGGTCCTGCAACTTTATCCGCCTCCATCCAGTCTATTAATTGTTGCCGGGAAGCTAGAGTAA
GTAGTTCGCCAGTTAATAGTTTGCGCAACGTTGTTGCCATTGCTGCAGGCATCGTGGTGTCACGCTCGTC
GTTTGGTATGGCTTCATTCAGCTCCGGTTCCCAACGATCAAGGCGAGTTACATGATCCCCCATGTTGTGC
AAAAAAGCGGTTAGCTCCTTCGGTCCTCCGATCGTTGTCAGAAGTAAGTTGGCCGCAGTGTTATCACTCA
TGGTTATGGCAGCACTGCATAATTCTCTTACTGTCATGCCATCCGTAAGATGCTTTTCTGTGACTGGTGA
GTACTCAACCAAGTCATTCTGAGAATAGTGTATGCGGCGACCGAGTTGCTCTTGCCCGGCGTCAACACGG
GATAATACCGCGCCACATAGCAGAACTTTAAAAGTGCTCATCATTGGAAAACGTTCTTCGGGGCGAAAAC
TCTCAAGGATCTTACCGCTGTTGAGATCCAGTTCGATGTAACCCACTCGTGCACCCAACTGATCTTCAGC
ATCTTTTACTTTCACCAGCGTTTCTGGGTGAGCAAAAACAGGAAGGCAAAATGCCGCAAAAAAGGGAATA
AGGGCGACACGGAAATGTTGAATACTCATACTCTTCCTTTTTCAATATTATTGAAGCATTTATCAGGGTT
ATTGTCTCATGAGCGGATACATATTTGAATGTATTTAGAAAAATAAACAAATAGGGGTTCCGCGCACATT
TCCCCGAAAAGTGCCACCTGACGTCTAAGAAACCATTATTATCATGACATTAACCTATAAAAATAGGCGT
ATCACGAGGCCCTTTCGTCTTCAAGAATTAGCTTGGCCATTGCATACGTTGTATCCATATCATAATATGT
ACATTTATATTGGCTCATGTCCAACATTACCGCCATGT
