>Addgene plasmid #17394 | pQCXIH CMV/TO DEST (w382-1) | addgene partial sequence | sequence record 25888 | 17394 with pLXSN-5
TCCTTCTCTAGGCGCCGGAATTGAAGATCTGGGGGATCGATAAGCTTGGGAGTTCCGCTTACATAACTTA
CGGTAAATGGCCCGCCTGGCTGACCGCCCAACGACCCCCGCCCATTGACGTCAATAATGACGTATGTTCC
CATAGTAACGCCAATAGGGACTTTCCATTGACGTCAATGGGTGGAGTATTTACGGTAAACTGCCCACTTG
GCAGTACATCAAGTGTATCATATGCCAAGTACGCCCCCTATTGACGTCAATGACGGTAAATGGCCCGCCT
GGCATTATGCCCAGTACATGACCTTATGGGACTTTCCTACTTGGCAGTACATCTACGTATTAGTCATCGC
TATTACCATGGTGATGCGGTTTTGGCAGTACATCAATGGGCGTGGATAGCGGTTTGACTCACGGGGATTT
CCAAGTCTCCACCCCATTGACGTCAATGGGAGTTTGTTTTGGCACCAAAATCAACGGGACTTTCCAAAAT
GTCGTAACAACTCCGCCCCATTGACGCAAATGGGCGGTAGGCGTGTACGGTGGGAGGTCTATATAAGCAG
AGCTCTCCCTATCAGTGATAGAGATCTCCCTATCAGTGATAGAGATCGTCGACTAGTCCAGTGTGGTGGA
ATTCTGCAGATATCAACAAGTTTGTACAAAAAAGCTGAACGAGAAACGTAAAAT
